>Addgene plasmid #160779 | pLKO.1P DNA2_1 | addgene full sequence | sequence record 315625 | Addgene NGS Result
GAGGGCCTATTTCCCATGATTCCTTCATATTTGCATATACGATACAAGGCTGTTAGAGAGATAATTGGAA
TTAATTTGACTGTAAACACAAAGATATTAGTACAAAATACGTGACGTAGAAAGTAATAATTTCTTGGGTA
GTTTGCAGTTTTAAAATTATGTTTTAAAATGGACTATCATATGCTTACCGTAACTTGAAAGTATTTCGAT
TTCTTGGCTTTATATATCTTGTGGAAAGGACGAAACACCGGGCCAGGAGATATCATTCATTTCTCGAGAA
ATGAATGATATCTCCTGGCTTTTTGAATTCTCGACCTCGAGACAAATGGCAGTATTCATCCACAATTTTA
AAAGAAAAGGGGGGATTGGGGGGTACAGTGCAGGGGAAAGAATAGTAGACATAATAGCAACAGACATACA
AACTAAAGAATTACAAAAACAAATTACAAAAATTCAAAATTTTCGGGTTTATTACAGGGACAGCAGAGAT
CCACTTTGGCCGCGGCTCGAGGGGGTTGGGGTTGCGCCTTTTCCAAGGCAGCCCTGGGTTTGCGCAGGGA
CGCGGCTGCTCTGGGCGTGGTTCCGGGAAACGCAGCGGCGCCGACCCTGGGTCTCGCACATTCTTCACGT
CCGTTCGCAGCGTCACCCGGATCTTCGCCGCTACCCTTGTGGGCCCCCCGGCGACGCTTCCTGCTCCGCC
CCTAAGTCGGGAAGGTTCCTTGCGGTTCGCGGCGTGCCGGACGTGACAAACGGAAGCCGCACGTCTCACT
AGTACCCTCGCAGACGGACAGCGCCAGGGAGCAATGGCAGCGCGCCGACCGCGATGGGCTGTGGCCAATA
GCGGCTGCTCAGCAGGGCGCGCCGAGAGCAGCGGCCGGGAAGGGGCGGTGCGGGAGGCGGGGTGTGGGGC
GGTAGTGTGGGCCCTGTTCCTGCCCGCGCGGTGTTCCGCATTCTGCAAGCCTCCGGAGCGCACGTCGGCA
GTCGGCTCCCTCGTTGACCGAATCACCGACCTCTCTCCCCAGGGGGATCCACCGGAGCTTACCATGACCG
AGTACAAGCCCACGGTGCGCCTCGCCACCCGCGACGACGTCCCCAGGGCCGTACGCACCCTCGCCGCCGC
GTTCGCCGACTACCCCGCCACGCGCCACACCGTCGATCCGGACCGCCACATCGAGCGGGTCACCGAGCTG
CAAGAACTCTTCCTCACGCGCGTCGGGCTCGACATCGGCAAGGTGTGGGTCGCGGACGACGGCGCCGCGG
TGGCGGTCTGGACCACGCCGGAGAGCGTCGAAGCGGGGGCGGTGTTCGCCGAGATCGGCCCGCGCATGGC
CGAGTTGAGCGGTTCCCGGCTGGCCGCGCAGCAACAGATGGAAGGCCTCCTGGCGCCGCACCGGCCCAAG
GAGCCCGCGTGGTTCCTGGCCACCGTCGGCGTCTCGCCCGACCACCAGGGCAAGGGTCTGGGCAGCGCCG
TCGTGCTCCCCGGAGTGGAGGCGGCCGAGCGCGCCGGGGTGCCCGCCTTCCTGGAGACCTCCGCGCCCCG
CAACCTCCCCTTCTACGAGCGGCTCGGCTTCACCGTCACCGCCGACGTCGAGGTGCCCGAAGGACCGCGC
ACCTGGTGCATGACCCGCAAGCCCGGTGCCTGACGCCCGCCCCACGACCCGCAGCGCCCGACCGAAAGGA
GCGCACGACCCCATGCATCGGTACCTTTAAGACCAATGACTTACAAGGCAGCTGTAGATCTTAGCCACTT
TTTAAAAGAAAAGGGGGGACTGGAAGGGCTAATTCACTCCCAACGAAGACAAGATCTGCTTTTTGCTTGT
ACTGGGTCTCTCTGGTTAGACCAGATCTGAGCCTGGGAGCTCTCTGGCTAACTAGGGAACCCACTGCTTA
AGCCTCAATAAAGCTTGCCTTGAGTGCTTCAAGTAGTGTGTGCCCGTCTGTTGTGTGACTCTGGTAACTA
GAGATCCCTCAGACCCTTTTAGTCAGTGTGGAAAATCTCTAGCAGTAGTAGTTCATGTCATCTTATTATT
CAGTATTTATAACTTGCAAAGAAATGAATATCAGAGAGTGAGAGGAACTTGTTTATTGCAGCTTATAATG
GTTACAAATAAAGCAATAGCATCACAAATTTCACAAATAAAGCATTTTTTTCACTGCATTCTAGTTGTGG
TTTGTCCAAACTCATCAATGTATCTTATCATGTCTGGCTCTAGCTATCCCGCCCCTAACTCCGCCCATCC
CGCCCCTAACTCCGCCCAGTTCCGCCCATTCTCCGCCCCATGGCTGACTAATTTTTTTTATTTATGCAGA
GGCCGAGGCCGCCTCGGCCTCTGAGCTATTCCAGAAGTAGTGAGGAGGCTTTTTTGGAGGCCTAGGGACG
TACCCAATTCGCCCTATAGTGAGTCGTATTACGCGCGCTCACTGGCCGTCGTTTTACAACGTCGTGACTG
GGAAAACCCTGGCGTTACCCAACTTAATCGCCTTGCAGCACATCCCCCTTTCGCCAGCTGGCGTAATAGC
GAAGAGGCCCGCACCGATCGCCCTTCCCAACAGTTGCGCAGCCTGAATGGCGAATGGG
[124 nt withheld, positions 2579-2702]
C
[91 nt withheld, positions 2704-2794]
A
[49 nt withheld, positions 2796-2844]
CCTTTGACGTTGGAGTCCACGTTCTTT
[37 nt withheld, positions 2872-2908]
ACCCTATCTCGGTCTATTCTTTTGATTTATAAGGGATTTTGCCGATTTCGGCCTATTGGTTAAAAAATGA
GCTGATTTAACAAAAATTTAACGCGAATTTTAACAAAATATTAACGCTTACAATTTAGGTGGCACTTTTC
GGGGAAATGTGCGCGGAACCCCTATTTGTTTATTTTTCTAAATACATTCAAATATGTATCCGCTCATGAG
ACAATAACCCTGATAAATGCTTCAATAATATTGAAAAAGGAAGAGTATGAGTATTCAACATTTCCGTGTC
GCCCTTATTCCCTTTTTTGCGGCATTTTGCCTTCCTGTTTTTGCTCACCCAGAAACGCTGGTGAAAGTAA
AAGATGCTGAAGATCAGTTGGGTGCACGAGTGGGTTACATCGAACTGGATCTCAACAGCGGTAAGATCCT
TGAGAGTTTTCGCCCCGAAGAACGTTTTCCAATGATGAGCACTTTTAAAGTTCTGCTATGTGGCGCGGTA
TTATCCCGTATTGACGCCGGGCAAGAGCAACTCGGTCGCCGCATACACTATTCTCAGAATGACTTGGTTG
AGTACTCACCAGTCACAGAAAAGCATCTTACGGATGGCATGACAGTAAGAGAATTATGCAGTGCTGCCAT
AACCATGAGTGATAACACTGCGGCCAACTTACTTCTGACAACGATCGGAGGACCGAAGGAGCTAACCGCT
TTTTTGCACAACATGGGGGATCATGTAACTCGCCTTGATCGTTGGGAACCGGAGCTGAATGAAGCCATAC
CAAACGACGAGCGTGACACCACGATGCCTGTAGCAATGGCAACAACGTTGCGCAAACTATTAACTGGCGA
ACTACTTACTCTAGCTTCCCGGCAACAATTAATAGACTGGATGGAGGCGGATAAAGTTGCAGGACCACTT
CTGCGCTCGGCCCTTCCGGCTGGCTGGTTTATTGCTGATAAATCTGGAGCCGGTGAGCGTGGGTCTCGCG
GTATCATTGCAGCACTGGGGCCAGATGGTAAGCCCTCCCGTATCGTAGTTATCTACACGACGGGGAGTCA
GGCAACTATGGATGAACGAAATAGACAGATCGCTGAGATAGGTGCCTCACTGATTAAGCATTGGTAACTG
TCAGACCAAGTTTACTCATATATACTTTAGATTGATTTAAAACTTCATTTTTAATTTAAAAGGATCTAGG
TGAAGATCCTTTTTGATAATCTCATGACCAAAATCCCTTAACGTGAGTTTTCGTTCCACTGAGCGTCAGA
CCCCGTAGAAAAGATCAAAGGATCTTCTTGAGATCCTTTTTTTCTGCGCGTAATCTGCTGCTTGCAAACA
AAAAAACCACCGCTACCAGCGGTGGTTTGTTTGCCGGATCAAGAGCTACCAACTCTTTTTCCGAAGGTAA
CTGGCTTCAGCAGAGCGCAGATACCAAATACTGTTCTTCTAGTGTAGCCGTAGTTAGGCCACCACTTCAA
GAACTCTGTAGCACCGCCTACATACCTCGCTCTGCTAATCCTGTTACCAGTGGCTGCTGCCAGTGGCGAT
AAGTCGTGTCTTACCGGGTTGGACTCAAGACGATAGTTACCGGATAAGGCGCAGCGGTCGGGCTGAACGG
GGGGTTCGTGCACACAGCCCAGCTTGGAGCGAACGACCTACACCGAACTGAGATACCTACAGCGTGAGCT
ATGAGAAAGCGCCACGCTTCCCGAAGGGAGAAAGGCGGACAGGTATCCGGTAAGCGGCAGGGTCGGAACA
GGAGAGCGCACGAGGGAGCTTCCAGGGGGAAACGCCTGGTATCTTTATAGTCCTGTCGGGTTTCGCCACC
TCTGACTTGAGCGTCGATTTTTGTGATGCTCGTCAGGGGGGCGGAGCCTATGGAAAAACGCCAGCAACGC
GGCCTTTTTACGGTTCCTGGCCTTTTGCTGGCCTTTTGCTCACATGTTCTTTCCTGCGTTATCCCCTGAT
TCTGTGGATAACCGTATTACCGCCTTTGAGTGAGCTGATACCGCTCGCCGCAGCCGAACGACCGAGCGCA
GCGAGTCAGTGAGCGAGGAAGCGGAAGAGCGCCCAATACGCAAACCGCCTCTCCCCGCGCGTTGGCCGAT
TCATTAATGCAGCTGGCACGACAGGTTTCCCGACTGGAAAGCGGGCAGTGAGCGCAACGCAATTAATGTG
AGTTAGCTCACTCATTAGGCACCCCAGGCTTTACACTTTATGCTTCCGGCTCGTATGTTGTGTGGAATTG
TGAGCGGATAACAATTTCACACAGGAAACAGCTATGACCATGATTACGCCAAGCGCGCAATTAACCCTCA
CTAAAGGGAACAAAAGCTGGAGCTGCAAGCTTAATGTAGTCTTATGCAATACTCTTGTAGTCTTGCAACA
TGGTAACGATGAGTTAGCAACATGCCTTACAAGGAGAGAAAAAGCACCGTGCATGCCGATTGGTGGAAGT
AAGGTGGTACGATCGTGCCTTATTAGGAAGGCAACAGACGGGTCTGACATGGATTGGACGAACCACTGAA
TTGCCGCATTGCAGAGATATTGTATTTAAGTGCCTAGCTCGATACATAAACGGGTCTCTCTGGTTAGACC
AGATCTGAGCCTGGGAGCTCTCTGGCTAACTAGGGAACCCACTGCTTAAGCCTCAATAAAGCTTGCCTTG
AGTGCTTCAAGTAGTGTGTGCCCGTCTGTTGTGTGACTCTGGTAACTAGAGATCCCTCAGACCCTTTTAG
TCAGTGTGGAAAATCTCTAGCAGTGGCGCCCGAACAGGGACTTGAAAGCGAAAGGGAAACCAGAGGAGCT
CTCTCGACGCAGGACTCGGCTTGCTGAAGCGCGCACGGCAAGAGGCGAGGGGCGGCGACTGGTGAGTACG
CCAAAAATTTTGACTAGCGGAGGCTAGAAGGAGAGAGATGGGTGCGAGAGCGTCAGTATTAAGCGGGGGA
GAATTAGATCGCGATGGGAAAAAATTCGGTTAAGGCCAGGGGGAAAGAAAAAATATAAATTAAAACATAT
AGTATGGGCAAGCAGGGAGCTAGAACGATTCGCAGTTAATCCTGGCCTGTTAGAAACATCAGAAGGCTGT
AGACAAATACTGGGACAGCTACAACCATCCCTTCAGACAGGATCAGAAGAACTTAGATCATTATATAATA
CAGTAGCAACCCTCTATTGTGTGCATCAAAGGATAGAGATAAAAGACACCAAGGAAGCTTTAGACAAGAT
AGAGGAAGAGCAAAACAAAAGTAAGACCACCGCACAGCAAGCGGCCGCTGATCTTCAGACCTGGAGGAGG
AGATATGAGGGACAATTGGAGAAGTGAATTATATAAATATAAAGTAGTAAAAATTGAACCATTAGGAGTA
GCACCCACCAAGGCAAAGAGAAGAGTGGTGCAGAGAGAAAAAAGAGCAGTGGGAATAGGAGCTTTGTTCC
TTGGGTTCTTGGGAGCAGCAGGAAGCACTATGGGCGCAGCGTCAATGACGCTGACGGTACAGGCCAGACA
ATTATTGTCTGGTATAGTGCAGCAGCAGAACAATTTGCTGAGGGCTATTGAGGCGCAACAGCATCTGTTG
CAACTCACAGTCTGGGGCATCAAGCAGCTCCAGGCAAGAATCCTGGCTGTGGAAAGATACCTAAAGGATC
AACAGCTCCTGGGGATTTGGGGTTGCTCTGGAAAACTCATTTGCACCACTGCTGTGCCTTGGAATGCTAG
TTGGAGTAATAAATCTCTGGAACAGATTTGGAATCACACGACCTGGATGGAGTGGGACAGAGAAATTAAC
AATTACACAAGCTTAATACACTCCTTAATTGAAGAATCGCAAAACCAGCAAGAAAAGAATGAACAAGAAT
TATTGGAATTAGATAAATGGGCAAGTTTGTGGAATTGGTTTAACATAACAAATTGGCTGTGGTATATAAA
ATTATTCATAATGATAGTAGGAGGCTTGGTAGGTTTAAGAATAGTTTTTGCTGTACTTTCTATAGTGAAT
AGAGTTAGGCAGGGATATTCACCATTATCGTTTCAGACCCACCTCCCAACCCCGAGGGGACCCGACAGGC
CCGAAGGAATAGAAGAAGAAGGTGGAGAGAGAGACAGAGACAGATCCATTCGATTAGTGAACGGATCTCG
ACGGTATCGATCACGAGACTAGCCTCGAGCGGCCGCCCCCTTCACC
Features (pLannotate 1.2.2; 25 found; start..end, strand, type, name):
      1..241     +  promoter       U6 promoter: RNA polymerase III promoter for human U6 snRNA
    346..463     +  misc_feature   cPPT/CTS: central polypurine tract and central termination sequence of HIV-1
    512..1022    +  promoter       hPGK promoter: human phosphoglycerate kinase 1 promoter
   1044..1643    +  CDS            PuroR: puromycin N-acetyltransferase; pac from Streptomyces alboniger; confers resistance to puromycin
   1686..1769    +  CDS            nef (fragment): NEF_HV1Z2 - Experimental evidence at protein level: Swiss-Prot protein existence level 1. Extracellular Nef protein targets CD4(+) T-lymphocytes for apoptosis by interacting with CXCR4 surface receptors. From Human immunodeficiency virus type 1 group M subtype D (isolate Z2/CDC-Z34) (HIV-1).
   1771..2004    +  LTR            3' LTR (ΔU3): self-inactivating 3' long terminal repeat (LTR) from HIV-1
   2076..2197    +  polyA_signal   SV40 poly(A) signal: SV40 polyadenylation signal
   2237..2372    +  rep_origin     SV40 ori: SV40 origin of replication
   2393..2411    -  promoter       T7 promoter: promoter for bacteriophage T7 RNA polymerase
   2419..2574    +  CDS            lacZα (fragment): LacZα fragment of β-galactosidase; lacZ fragment
   2579..3007    +  rep_origin     f1 ori (sequence partly withheld): f1 bacteriophage origin of replication; arrow indicates direction of (+) strand synthesis
   3060..3164    +  promoter       AmpR promoter: bla
   3165..4025    +  CDS            AmpR: β-lactamase; bla; confers resistance to ampicillin, carbenicillin, and related antibiotics
   4196..4784    +  rep_origin     ori: high-copy-number ColE1/pMB1/pBR322/pUC origin of replication
   4967..5059    +  CDS            lacI (fragment): lac repressor; lacI; The lac repressor binds to the lac operator to inhibit transcription in E. coli. This inhibition can be relieved by adding lactose or isopropyl-β-D-thiogalactopyranoside (IPTG).
   5072..5093    +  protein_bind   CAP binding site: CAP binding activates transcription in the presence of cAMP. E. coli catabolite activator protein
   5108..5138    +  promoter       lac promoter: promoter for the E. coli lac operon
   5146..5162    +  protein_bind   lac operator: The lac repressor binds to the lac operator to inhibit transcription in E. coli. This inhibition can be relieved by adding lactose or isopropyl-β-D-thiogalactopyranoside (IPTG). lac repressor encoded by lacI
   5207..5225    +  promoter       T3 promoter: promoter for bacteriophage T3 RNA polymerase
   5253..5479    +  promoter       RSV promoter: Rous sarcoma virus enhancer/promoter
   5480..5660    +  LTR            5' LTR (truncated): truncated 5' long terminal repeat (LTR) from HIV-1
   5707..5832    +  misc_feature   HIV-1 Ψ: packaging signal of human immunodeficiency virus type 1
   5816..6179    +  CDS            HIV-1 gag (fragment): gag protein from human immunodeficiency virus 1; gag
   6325..6558    +  misc_feature   RRE: The Rev response element (RRE) of HIV-1 allows for Rev-dependent mRNA export from the nucleus to the cytoplasm.
   6935..7035    +  CDS            Rev (fragment): human immunodeficiency virus 1 (HIV-1) Rev protein; rev; enhances nuclear export of unspliced and incompletely spliced viral mRNAs
