[The description below was written by a language model from this plasmid's Addgene catalogue record and pLannotate feature annotations shown in this document.]
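Description:
pLKO.1P DNA2_1 is a lentiviral shRNA vector built on the pLKO.1 puro backbone from The RNAi Consortium and designed to suppress expression of human DNA2. A short hairpin (shDNA2_1) was cloned between the AgeI and EcoRI sites immediately downstream of the human U6 promoter, an RNA polymerase III promoter suited to producing small hairpin transcripts that the cell's RNAi machinery processes into a guide against the DNA2 mRNA. The hairpin itself is not annotated as a feature in the table, but the unannotated gap between the U6 promoter and the cPPT/CTS element is where it would be expected to sit. A separate cassette, in which the human PGK promoter drives puromycin N-acetyltransferase, allows selection of transduced mammalian cells with puromycin.

The viral portion has a third-generation, self-inactivating layout. An RSV promoter fused to a truncated HIV-1 5' LTR drives genomic RNA production in packaging cells. It is followed by the Ψ packaging signal with a partial gag sequence, the Rev response element for Rev-dependent nuclear export, and the cPPT/CTS that aids nuclear import of the provirus. A ΔU3 3' LTR inactivates LTR promoter activity after integration. Small nef and Rev fragments are residual HIV-1 sequence rather than functional genes. Outside the LTRs are an SV40 poly(A) signal and SV40 origin, an f1 origin, lac-derived remnants with T7 and T3 promoters, the high-copy ColE1/pUC origin and the ampicillin resistance gene used for propagation in E. coli.

The sequenced record is 7,084 nt, shorter than the listed backbone size, probably because cloning removes a stuffer fragment. The plasmid is used to make lentivirus for stable DNA2 knockdown; the associated study concerned genome integrity liabilities in basal-like breast cancer.
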