Addgene plasmid #160779: pLKO.1P DNA2_1
Purpose: Suppress DNA2
Depositing lab: Richard Possemato. Depositing organization: NYU Grossman School of Medicine. Publication: Hyperactive CDK2 Activity in Basal-like Breast Cancer Imposes a Genome Integrity Liability that Can Be Exploited by Targeting DNA Polymerase epsilon. Sviderskiy VO, Blumenberg L, Gorodetsky E, Karakousi TR, Hirsh N, Alvarez SW, Terzi EM, Kaparos E, Whiten GC, Ssebyala S, Tonzi P, Mir H, Neel BG, Huang TT, Adams S, Ruggles KV, Possemato R. Mol Cell. 2020 Oct 28. pii: S1097-2765(20)30723-1. doi: 10.1016/j.molcel.2020.10.016. PubMed 33152268.
Backbone
  Vector backbone: pLKO.1P
  Backbone manufacturer: The RNAi Consortium
  Backbone size w/o insert (bp): 7466
  Vector type: Lentiviral
  Selectable markers: Puromycin
Growth in bacteria
  Bacterial resistance: Ampicillin, 100 μg/mL
  Growth temperature: 37°C
  Growth strain: NEB Stable
  Copy number: High Copy
Gene/Insert
  Gene/Insert name: shDNA2_1
  gRNA/shRNA sequence: GCCAGGAGATATCATTCATTT
  Species: H. sapiens (human)
  Cloning method: Restriction Enzyme; 5′ cloning site AgeI (unknown if destroyed); 3′ cloning site EcoRI (not destroyed)
  Sequencing primers: 5′ GCA TAT ACG ATA CAA GGC TGT TAG AG
Terms and licenses: Academic/Nonprofit Terms; Industry Terms: Not Available to Industry
How to cite: pLKO.1P DNA2_1 was a gift from Richard Possemato (Addgene plasmid # 160779 ; http://n2t.net/addgene:160779 ; RRID:Addgene_160779)
